Addgene plasmid #148955: pT7-EGFP-C1-HsRCK-C313AL317A_AI
Purpose: Mammalian Expression of HsRck-C313AL317A
Depositing lab: Elisa Izaurralde. Depositing organization: Max Planck Institute for Developmental Biology. Publication: Molecular basis for GIGYF-Me31B complex assembly in 4EHP-mediated translational repression. Peter D, Ruscica V, Bawankar P, Weber R, Helms S, Valkov E, Igreja C, Izaurralde E. Genes Dev. 2019 Oct 1;33(19-20):1355-1360. doi: 10.1101/gad.329219.119. Epub 2019 Aug 22. PubMed 31439631.
Backbone
  Vector backbone: Unknown
  Vector type: Mammalian Expression
Growth in bacteria
  Bacterial resistance: Kanamycin, 50 μg/mL
  Growth temperature: 37°C
  Growth strain: DH5alpha
  Copy number: High Copy
Gene/Insert
  Gene/Insert name: HsRck-C313AL317A (alt name: DDX6)
  Species: H. sapiens (human)
  Entrez Gene: DDX6 (a.k.a. HLR2, IDDILF, P54, RCK, Rck/p54)
  Cloning method: Unknown
Terms and licenses: Academic/Nonprofit Terms; Industry Terms: Not Available to Industry
Depositor comments: ORF extracted from NCBI: NM_004397.3 Plasmids from this collection were made available to the research community and donated after the lab closed. Please note that the sequence provided by the depositing laboratory may be theoretical/predicted or based on Sanger sequencing results. There may be discrepancies between sequencing results obtained by Addgene and the depositor sequence. If an Addgene verified sequence is not available, please contact before placing your order to request that our lab fully sequence the plasmid.
How to cite: pT7-EGFP-C1-HsRCK-C313AL317A_AI was a gift from Elisa Izaurralde (Addgene plasmid # 148955 ; http://n2t.net/addgene:148955 ; RRID:Addgene_148955)
