[The description below was written by a language model from this plasmid's Addgene catalogue record and pLannotate feature annotations shown in this document.]
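Description:
pT7-EGFP-C1-HsRCK-C313AL317A_AI is a 6,188 nt mammalian expression plasmid that produces human DDX6 (also called RCK or p54) carrying the C313A and L317A substitutions, fused to the C-terminus of EGFP. The catalogue lists the backbone as unknown, although the name and feature layout resemble an EGFP-C1-type vector with an added T7 promoter. In bacteria it replicates from a high-copy ColE1/pUC origin and is selected with kanamycin. An f1 origin is also present, which would permit single-stranded DNA production. The NeoR/KanR gene (Tn5 aminoglycoside phosphotransferase) sits behind both a bacterial bla promoter and the SV40 enhancer/early promoter and is followed by an HSV TK polyadenylation signal. The same marker can therefore give kanamycin resistance in E. coli and G418 resistance in mammalian cells.

The expression cassette is driven by the CMV immediate early enhancer and promoter, with a T7 promoter placed just upstream of the coding region, which could in principle allow transcription by T7 RNA polymerase. EGFP is followed directly by the DDX6 open reading frame, then a residual multiple cloning site and an SV40 polyadenylation signal. The short hits annotated as HIV-1 LTR, SV40 large T antigen, ble and bGH poly(A) are small fragments and probably reflect backbone sequence similarity rather than functional elements.

DDX6 is a DEAD-box protein needed for P-body formation and involved in storage of translationally inactive mRNAs and decapping. The plasmid comes from a study of GIGYF–Me31B complex assembly in 4EHP-mediated translational repression. The record does not state what the two substitutions do, but a fluorescently tagged point mutant of this kind would typically be compared with wild-type protein in localisation or interaction assays.
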