Features (pLannotate 1.2.2; 17 found; start..end, strand, type, name):
     61..364     +  enhancer       CMV enhancer: human cytomegalovirus immediate early enhancer
    365..568     +  promoter       CMV promoter: human cytomegalovirus (CMV) immediate early promoter
    564..597     +  LTR            5' LTR (truncated) (fragment): truncated 5' long terminal repeat (LTR) from HIV-1
    613..631     +  promoter       T7 promoter: promoter for bacteriophage T7 RNA polymerase
    665..1381    +  CDS            EGFP: EGFP is a basic (constitutively fluorescent) green fluorescent protein published in 1996, derived from Aequorea victoria. It is reported to be a rapidly-maturing weak dimer with moderate acid sensitivity.
   1397..2812    +  CDS            DDX6: DDX6_HUMAN - Also known as HLR2, RCK. Experimental evidence at protein level: Swiss-Prot protein existence level 1. Essential for the formation of P-bodies, cytosolic membrane- less ribonucleoprotein granules involved in RNA metabolism through the coordinated storage of mRNAs encoding regulatory functions (PubMed:25995375, PubMed:27342281, PubMed:31422817). Plays a role in P- bodies to coordinate the storage of translationally inactive mRNAs in the cytoplasm and prevent their degradation (PubMed:27342281). In the process of mRNA degradation, plays a role in mRNA decapping (PubMed:16364915). Bl
   2817..2852    +  misc_feature   MCS (fragment): multiple cloning site
   2869..2953    +  CDS            large T antigen (fragment): large T antigen from SV40 (simian virus 40)
   2976..3097    +  polyA_signal   SV40 poly(A) signal: SV40 polyadenylation signal
   3131..3559    -  rep_origin     f1 ori (sequence partly withheld): f1 bacteriophage origin of replication; arrow indicates direction of (+) strand synthesis
   3586..3690    +  promoter       AmpR promoter: bla
   3692..4049    +  promoter       SV40 promoter: SV40 enhancer and early promoter
   4084..4878    +  CDS            NeoR/KanR: aminoglycoside phosphotransferase from Tn5; aph(3')-II (or nptII); confers resistance to neomycin, kanamycin, and G418 (Geneticin®)
   4899..5051    +  CDS            ble (fragment): BLE_KLEPN - Experimental evidence at protein level: Swiss-Prot protein existence level 1. Binding protein with a strong affinity to the bleomycin family of antibiotics. Binds to CL990; an antimitotic-antibiotic compound. From Klebsiella pneumoniae.
   5110..5157    +  polyA_signal   HSV TK poly(A) signal: herpes simplex virus thymidine kinase polyadenylation signal (Cole and Stacy, 1985)
   5248..5264    -  polyA_signal   bGH poly(A) signal (fragment): bovine growth hormone polyadenylation signal
   5486..6074    +  rep_origin     ori: high-copy-number ColE1/pMB1/pBR322/pUC origin of replication
>Addgene plasmid #148955 | pT7-EGFP-C1-HsRCK-C313AL317A_AI | depositor full sequence | sequence record 291403 | Full Sequence
TAGTTATTAATAGTAATCAATTACGGGGTCATTAGTTCATAGCCCATATATGGAGTTCCGCGTTACATAA
CTTACGGTAAATGGCCCGCCTGGCTGACCGCCCAACGACCCCCGCCCATTGACGTCAATAATGACGTATG
TTCCCATAGTAACGCCAATAGGGACTTTCCATTGACGTCAATGGGTGGAGTATTTACGGTAAACTGCCCA
CTTGGCAGTACATCAAGTGTATCATATGCCAAGTACGCCCCCTATTGACGTCAATGACGGTAAATGGCCC
GCCTGGCATTATGCCCAGTACATGACCTTATGGGACTTTCCTACTTGGCAGTACATCTACGTATTAGTCA
TCGCTATTACCATGGTGATGCGGTTTTGGCAGTACATCAATGGGCGTGGATAGCGGTTTGACTCACGGGG
ATTTCCAAGTCTCCACCCCATTGACGTCAATGGGAGTTTGTTTTGGCACCAAAATCAACGGGACTTTCCA
AAATGTCGTAACAACTCCGCCCCATTGACGCAAATGGGCGGTAGGCGTGTACGGTGGGAGGTCTATATAA
GCAGAGCTCTCTGGCTAACTAGAGAACCCACTGCTTACTGGCTTATCGAAATTAATACGACTCACTATAG
GGAGACCCAAGCTCTAGCGCTACCGGTCGCCACCATGGTGAGCAAGGGCGAGGAGCTGTTCACCGGGGTG
GTGCCCATCCTGGTCGAGCTGGACGGCGACGTAAACGGCCACAAGTTCAGCGTGTCCGGCGAGGGCGAGG
GCGATGCCACCTACGGCAAGCTGACCCTGAAGTTCATCTGCACCACCGGCAAGCTGCCCGTGCCCTGGCC
CACCCTCGTGACCACCCTGACCTACGGCGTGCAGTGCTTCAGCCGCTACCCCGACCACATGAAGCAGCAC
GACTTCTTCAAGTCCGCCATGCCCGAAGGCTACGTCCAGGAGCGCACCATCTTCTTCAAGGACGACGGCA
ACTACAAGACCCGCGCCGAGGTGAAGTTCGAGGGCGACACCCTGGTGAACCGCATCGAGCTGAAGGGCAT
CGACTTCAAGGAGGACGGCAACATCCTGGGGCACAAGCTGGAGTACAACTACAACAGCCACAACGTCTAT
ATCATGGCCGACAAGCAGAAGAACGGCATCAAGGTGAACTTCAAGATCCGCCACAACATCGAGGACGGCA
GCGTGCAGCTCGCCGACCACTACCAGCAGAACACCCCCATCGGCGACGGCCCCGTGCTGCTGCCCGACAA
CCACTACCTGAGCACCCAGTCCGCCCTGAGCAAAGACCCCAACGAGAAGCGCGATCACATGGTCCTGCTG
GAGTTCGTGACCGCCGCCGGGATCACTCTCGGCATGGACGAGCTGTACAAGTCCGGACTCAGATCTATGG
GTCTGTCCAGTCAAAATGGTCAGCTGAGAGGCCCTGTGAAACCCACTGGTGGCCCTGGAGGAGGGGGCAC
ACAGACACAGCAACAGATGAACCAGCTGAAAAACACCAACACAATCAATAATGGCACTCAGCAGCAAGCA
CAGAGTATGACCACCACTATTAAACCTGGTGATGACTGGAAAAAGACTTTAAAACTCCCTCCAAAGGATC
TAAGAATCAAAACTTCGGATGTGACCTCCACAAAAGGAAATGAGTTTGAAGATTACTGTTTGAAACGGGA
GTTACTGATGGGAATTTTTGAAATGGGCTGGGAAAAGCCATCTCCTATTCAGGAGGAGAGCATTCCCATT
GCTTTATCTGGTAGGGATATCTTAGCTAGAGCAAAAAATGGAACAGGCAAGAGCGGTGCCTACCTCATTC
CCTTACTTGAACGGCTAGACCTGAAGAAGGACAATATACAAGCAATGGTGATTGTTCCCACTAGAGAACT
TGCTCTACAGGTCAGTCAAATTTGCATCCAGGTCAGCAAACACATGGGAGGGGCCAAAGTGATGGCAACC
ACAGGAGGAACCAATTTACGAGATGACATAATGAGGCTTGATGATACAGTGCACGTGGTGATTGCTACCC
CTGGGAGAATCCTGGATCTTATTAAGAAAGGAGTAGCAAAGGTTGATCATGTCCAGATGATAGTATTGGA
TGAGGCAGATAAGTTGCTGTCACAGGATTTTGTGCAGATAATGGAGGATATTATTCTCACGCTACCTAAA
AACAGGCAGATTTTACTATATTCCGCTACTTTCCCTCTTAGTGTACAGAAGTTCATGAATTCCCATTTGC
AGAAACCCTATGAGATTAACCTGATGGAGGAACTAACTCTGAAGGGAGTAACCCAGTACTACGCATATGT
AACTGAGCGCCAAAAAGTACACGCCCTCAACACAGCCTTCTCCAGGCTTCAGATAAACCAGTCGATCATT
TTCTGTAACTCCTCTCAGCGAGTTGAATTGCTAGCCAAGAAGATTTCTCAACTGGGTTATTCTTGCTTCT
ATATTCATGCTAAAATGAGGCAGGAACATCGAAATCGTGTATTTCATGATTTCCGAAATGGCTTATGCCG
CAATCTTGTTTGCACTGATCTGTTTACCCGAGGTATTGATATACAAGCTGTGAATGTGGTAATAAACTTT
GATTTCCCAAAGCTGGCAGAGACCTATCTCCATCGTATTGGAAGATCAGGTCGCTTTGGTCATCTTGGCT
TAGCCATCAACTTGATCACATATGATGATCGCTTCAACCTGAAAAGTATTGAGGAGCAGCTGGGAACAGA
AATTAAACCTATTCCGAGCAACATTGATAAGAGCCTGTATGTGGCAGAATACCACAGCGAGCCTGTAGAA
GATGAGAAACCTTAACAATTCTGCAGTCGACGGTACCGCGGGCCCGGGATCCACCGGATCTAGATAACTG
ATCATAATCAGCCATACCACATTTGTAGAGGTTTTACTTGCTTTAAAAAACCTCCCACACCTCCCCCTGA
ACCTGAAACATAAAATGAATGCAATTGTTGTTGTTAACTTGTTTATTGCAGCTTATAATGGTTACAAATA
AAGCAATAGCATCACAAATTTCACAAATAAAGCATTTTTTTCACTGCATTCTAGTTGTGGTTTGTCCAAA
CTCATCAATGTATCTTAACGCGTAAATTGTAAGCGTTAATATTTTGTTAAAATTCGCGTTAAATTTTTGT
TAAATCAGCTCATTTTTTAACCAATAGGCCGAAATCGGCAAAATCCCTTATAAATCAAAAGAATAGACCG
AGATAGGGT
[37 nt withheld, positions 3230-3266]
AAAGAACGTGGACTCCAACGTCAAAGG
[49 nt withheld, positions 3294-3342]
T
[91 nt withheld, positions 3344-3434]
G
[124 nt withheld, positions 3436-3559]
CAGGTGGCACTTTTCGGGGAAATGTGCGCGGAACCCCTATTTGTTTATTTTTCTAAATACATTCAAATAT
GTATCCGCTCATGAGACAATAACCCTGATAAATGCTTCAATAATATTGAAAAAGGAAGAGTCCTGAGGCG
GAAAGAACCAGCTGTGGAATGTGTGTCAGTTAGGGTGTGGAAAGTCCCCAGGCTCCCCAGCAGGCAGAAG
TATGCAAAGCATGCATCTCAATTAGTCAGCAACCAGGTGTGGAAAGTCCCCAGGCTCCCCAGCAGGCAGA
AGTATGCAAAGCATGCATCTCAATTAGTCAGCAACCATAGTCCCGCCCCTAACTCCGCCCATCCCGCCCC
TAACTCCGCCCAGTTCCGCCCATTCTCCGCCCCATGGCTGACTAATTTTTTTTATTTATGCAGAGGCCGA
GGCCGCCTCGGCCTCTGAGCTATTCCAGAAGTAGTGAGGAGGCTTTTTTGGAGGCCTAGGCTTTTGCAAA
GATCGATCAAGAGACAGGATGAGGATCGTTTCGCATGATTGAACAAGATGGATTGCACGCAGGTTCTCCG
GCCGCTTGGGTGGAGAGGCTATTCGGCTATGACTGGGCACAACAGACAATCGGCTGCTCTGATGCCGCCG
TGTTCCGGCTGTCAGCGCAGGGGCGCCCGGTTCTTTTTGTCAAGACCGACCTGTCCGGTGCCCTGAATGA
ACTGCAAGACGAGGCAGCGCGGCTATCGTGGCTGGCCACGACGGGCGTTCCTTGCGCAGCTGTGCTCGAC
GTTGTCACTGAAGCGGGAAGGGACTGGCTGCTATTGGGCGAAGTGCCGGGGCAGGATCTCCTGTCATCTC
ACCTTGCTCCTGCCGAGAAAGTATCCATCATGGCTGATGCAATGCGGCGGCTGCATACGCTTGATCCGGC
TACCTGCCCATTCGACCACCAAGCGAAACATCGCATCGAGCGAGCACGTACTCGGATGGAAGCCGGTCTT
GTCGATCAGGATGATCTGGACGAAGAGCATCAGGGGCTCGCGCCAGCCGAACTGTTCGCCAGGCTCAAGG
CGAGCATGCCCGACGGCGAGGATCTCGTCGTGACCCATGGCGATGCCTGCTTGCCGAATATCATGGTGGA
AAATGGCCGCTTTTCTGGATTCATCGACTGTGGCCGGCTGGGTGTGGCGGACCGCTATCAGGACATAGCG
TTGGCTACCCGTGATATTGCTGAAGAGCTTGGCGGCGAATGGGCTGACCGCTTCCTCGTGCTTTACGGTA
TCGCCGCTCCCGATTCGCAGCGCATCGCCTTCTATCGCCTTCTTGACGAGTTCTTCTGAGCGGGACTCTG
GGGTTCGAAATGACCGACCAAGCGACGCCCAACCTGCCATCACGAGATTTCGATTCCACCGCCGCCTTCT
ATGAAAGGTTGGGCTTCGGAATCGTTTTCCGGGACGCCGGCTGGATGATCCTCCAGCGCGGGGATCTCAT
GCTGGAGTTCTTCGCCCACCCTAGGGGGAGGCTAACTGAAACACGGAAGGAGACAATACCGGAAGGAACC
CGCGCTATGACGGCAATAAAAAGACAGAATAAAACGCACGGTGTTGGGTCGTTTGTTCATAAACGCGGGG
TTCGGTCCCAGGGCTGGCACTCTGTCGATACCCCACCGAGACCCCATTGGGGCCAATACGCCCGCGTTTC
TTCCTTTTCCCCACCCCACCCCCCAAGTTCGGGTGAAGGCCCAGGGCTCGCAGCCAACGTCGGGGCGGCA
GGCCCTGCCATAGCCTCAGGTTACTCATATATACTTTAGATTGATTTAAAACTTCATTTTTAATTTAAAA
GGATCTAGGTGAAGATCCTTTTTGATAATCTCATGACCAAAATCCCTTAACGTGAGTTTTCGTTCCACTG
AGCGTCAGACCCCGTAGAAAAGATCAAAGGATCTTCTTGAGATCCTTTTTTTCTGCGCGTAATCTGCTGC
TTGCAAACAAAAAAACCACCGCTACCAGCGGTGGTTTGTTTGCCGGATCAAGAGCTACCAACTCTTTTTC
CGAAGGTAACTGGCTTCAGCAGAGCGCAGATACCAAATACTGTCCTTCTAGTGTAGCCGTAGTTAGGCCA
CCACTTCAAGAACTCTGTAGCACCGCCTACATACCTCGCTCTGCTAATCCTGTTACCAGTGGCTGCTGCC
AGTGGCGATAAGTCGTGTCTTACCGGGTTGGACTCAAGACGATAGTTACCGGATAAGGCGCAGCGGTCGG
GCTGAACGGGGGGTTCGTGCACACAGCCCAGCTTGGAGCGAACGACCTACACCGAACTGAGATACCTACA
GCGTGAGCTATGAGAAAGCGCCACGCTTCCCGAAGGGAGAAAGGCGGACAGGTATCCGGTAAGCGGCAGG
GTCGGAACAGGAGAGCGCACGAGGGAGCTTCCAGGGGGAAACGCCTGGTATCTTTATAGTCCTGTCGGGT
TTCGCCACCTCTGACTTGAGCGTCGATTTTTGTGATGCTCGTCAGGGGGGCGGAGCCTATGGAAAAACGC
CAGCAACGCGGCCTTTTTACGGTTCCTGGCCTTTTGCTGGCCTTTTGCTCACATGTTCTTTCCTGCGTTA
TCCCCTGATTCTGTGGATAACCGTATTACCGCCATGCAT
